Addgene plasmid #147390: pAc5.1B-EGFP-CeAIN2_254-400-DmGW182_635-1384-P-GLmut_R
Purpose: Insect Expression of CeAIN2_254-400-DmGW182_635-1384-P-GLmut
Depositing lab: Elisa Izaurralde. Depositing organization: Max Planck Institute for Developmental Biology. Publication: The interactions of GW182 proteins with PABP and deadenylases are required for both translational repression and degradation of miRNA targets. Huntzinger E, Kuzuoglu-Ozturk D, Braun JE, Eulalio A, Wohlbold L, Izaurralde E. Nucleic Acids Res. 2013 Jan;41(2):978-94. doi: 10.1093/nar/gks1078. Epub 2012 Nov 21. PubMed 23172285.
Backbone
  Vector backbone: Unknown
  Vector type: Insect Expression
Growth in bacteria
  Bacterial resistance: Ampicillin, 100 μg/mL
  Growth temperature: 37°C
  Growth strain: DH5alpha
  Copy number: Low Copy
Gene/Insert
  Gene/Insert name: CeAIN2_254-400-DmGW182_635-1384-P-GLmut
  Species: H. sapiens (human), C. elegans (nematode)
  Mutation: Deletion of 2 AA (SD) at position 378-379 compared to the sequence given by NCBI: AF000196.1
  Entrez Gene: gw (a.k.a. Dmel_CG31992, CG11484, CG31992, CG9905, Dmel\CG31992, GQ182, GW, GW182, Gw, Gw182, anon-EST:Posey205, dGW182, gw182)
  Cloning method: Unknown
Terms and licenses: Academic/Nonprofit Terms; Industry Terms: Not Available to Industry
Depositor comments: Plasmids from this collection were made available to the research community and donated after the lab closed. Please note that the sequence provided by the depositing laboratory may be theoretical/predicted or based on Sanger sequencing results. There may be discrepancies between sequencing results obtained by Addgene and the depositor sequence. If an Addgene verified sequence is not available, please contact before placing your order to request that our lab fully sequence the plasmid.
How to cite: pAc5.1B-EGFP-CeAIN2_254-400-DmGW182_635-1384-P-GLmut_R was a gift from Elisa Izaurralde (Addgene plasmid # 147390 ; http://n2t.net/addgene:147390 ; RRID:Addgene_147390)
