[The description below was written by a language model from this plasmid's Addgene catalogue record and pLannotate feature annotations shown in this document.]
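Description:
pAc5.1B-EGFP-CeAIN2_254-400-DmGW182_635-1384-P-GLmut_R is an 8.7 kb insect-cell expression plasmid. The catalogue lists the backbone as unknown, although the name and the annotated parts point to a pAc5.1-type vector. It is propagated in E. coli through a ColE1/pUC-type origin and selected with ampicillin via the bla gene and its own promoter. The record lists it as low copy, even though the annotated origin is of the high-copy class. Short fragments of a tetracycline resistance gene and of SV40 large T antigen are also annotated, and these appear to be non-functional backbone remnants.

Expression is driven by the constitutive Drosophila melanogaster actin 5C promoter and terminated in the region of an SV40 polyadenylation signal. The open reading frame begins with EGFP, which serves as an N-terminal fluorescent and affinity tag. It is followed by a chimeric insert that joins residues 254–400 of C. elegans AIN-2 to residues 635–1384 of Drosophila GW182 (gw). The AIN-2 portion is not separately annotated, but it would fit in the gap between EGFP and the gw fragment. A V5 epitope lies downstream of the insert, and the record does not say whether it is translated in frame.

The "P-GLmut" label indicates a mutated motif in the GW182 part, but the record does not define the changes. The depositor also notes a two-residue (SD) deletion at positions 378–379 relative to a reference sequence. The species field lists human and nematode, whereas the linked gene and the annotation are from Drosophila. The associated publication concerns GW182 interactions with PABP and deadenylases in miRNA-mediated translational repression and mRNA decay. This suggests the plasmid is used to express the chimera in Drosophila cultured cells to dissect those silencing functions. The depositor sequence may be theoretical rather than verified.
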