Features (pLannotate 1.2.2; 10 found; start..end, strand, type, name):
     56..2568    +  promoter       Ac5 promoter: Drosophila melanogaster actin 5C promoter
   2588..3304    +  CDS            EGFP: EGFP is a basic (constitutively fluorescent) green fluorescent protein published in 1996, derived from Aequorea victoria. It is reported to be a rapidly-maturing weak dimer with moderate acid sensitivity.
   3728..6007    +  CDS            gw (fragment): GAWKY_DROME - Also known as GW182 From Drosophila melanogaster (Fruit fly).
   6033..6074    +  CDS            V5 tag: epitope tag from simian virus 5
   6174..6308    -  polyA_signal   SV40 poly(A) signal: SV40 polyadenylation signal
   6331..6415    -  CDS            large T antigen (fragment): large T antigen from SV40 (simian virus 40)
   6416..6886    +  CDS            TcR (fragment): tetracycline efflux protein; tet; confers resistance to tetracycline
   6930..7518    -  rep_origin     ori: high-copy-number ColE1/pMB1/pBR322/pUC origin of replication
   7689..8549    -  CDS            AmpR: β-lactamase; bla; confers resistance to ampicillin, carbenicillin, and related antibiotics
   8550..8654    -  promoter       AmpR promoter: bla
>Addgene plasmid #147390 | pAc5.1B-EGFP-CeAIN2_254-400-DmGW182_635-1384-P-GLmut_R | depositor full sequence | sequence record 289837 | Full Sequence
CTTCAAGGAATTAATTCTATATTCTAAAAACACAAATGATACTTCTAAAAAAAATCATGAATGGCATCAA
CTCTGAATCAAATCTTTGCAGATGCACCTACTTCTCATTTCCACTGTCACATCATTTTTCCAGATCTCGC
TGCCTGTTATGTGGCCCACAAACCAAGACACGTTTTATGGCCATTAAAGCTGGCTGATCGTCGCCAAACA
CCAAATACATATCAATATGTACATTCGAGAAAGAAGCGATCAAAGAAGCGTCTTCGGGCGAGTAGGAGAA
TGCGGAGGAGAAGGAGAACGAGCTGATCTAGTATCTCTCCACAATCCAATGCCAACTGACCAACTGGCCA
TATTCGGAGCAATTTGAAGCCAATTTCCATCGCCTGGCGATCGCTCCATTCTTGGCTATATGTTTTTCAC
CGTTCCCGGGGCCATTTTCAAAGACTCGTCGGTAAGATAAGATTGTGTCACTCGCTGTCTCTCTTCATTT
GTCGAAGAATGCTGAGGAATTTCGCGATGACGTCGGCGAGTATTTTGAAGAATGAGAATAATTTGTATTT
ATACGAAAATCAGTTAGTGGAATTTTCTACAAAAACATGTTATCTATAGATAATTTTGTTGCAAAATATG
TTGACTATGACAAAGATTGTATGTATATACCTTTAATGTATTCTCATTTTCTTATGTATTTATAATGGCA
ATGATGATACTGATGATATTTTAAGATGATGCCAGACCACAGGCTGATTTCTGCGTCTTTTGCCGAACGC
AGTGCATGTGCGGTTGTTGTTTTTTGGAATAGTTTCAATTTTCGGACTGTCCGCTTTGATTTCAGTTTCT
TGGCTTATTCAAAAAGCAAAGTAAAGCCAAAAAAGCGAGATGGCAATACCAAATGCGGCAAAACGGTAGT
GGAAGGAAAGGGGTGCGGGGCAGCGGAAGGAAGGGTGGGGCGGGGCGTGGCGGGGTCTGTGGCTGGGCGC
GACGTCACCGACGTTGGAGCCACTCCTTTGACCATGTGTGCGTGTGTGTATTATTCGTGTCTCGCCACTC
GCCGGTTGTTTTTTTCTTTTTATCTCGCTCTCTCTAGCGCCATCTCGTACGCATGCTCAACGCACCGCAT
GTTGCCGTGTCCTTTATGCGTCATTTTGGCTCGAAATAGGCAATTATTTAAACAAAGATTAGTCAACGAA
AACGCTAAAATAAATAAGTCTACAATATGGTTACTTATTGCCATGTGTGTGCAGCCAACGATAGCAACAA
AAGCAACAACACAGTGGCTTTCCCTCTTTCACTTTTTGTTTGCAAGCGCGTGCGAGCAAGACGGCACGAC
CGGCAAACGCAATTACGCTGACAAAGAGCAGACGAAGTTTTGGCCGAAAAACATCAAGGCGCCTGATACG
AATGCATTTGCAATAACAATTGCGATATTTAATATTGTTTATGAAGCTGTTTGACTTCAAAACACACAAA
AAAAAAAATAAAACAAATTATTTGAAAGAGAATTAGGAATCGGACAGCTTATCGTTACGGGCTAACAGCA
CACCGAGACGAAATAGCTTACCTGACGTCACAGCCTCTGGAAGAACTGCCGCCAAGCAGAGAGAGAGAGA
AAAAGAGGGAGAGCAGCTTAGACCGCATGTGCTTGTGTGTGAGGCGTCTCTCTCTTCGTCTCCTGTTTGC
GCAAACGCATAGACTGCACTGAGAAAATCGATTACCTATTTTTTATGAATGAATATTTGCACTATTACTA
TTCAAAACTATTAAGATAGCAATCACATTCAATAGCCAAATACTATACCACCTGAGCGATGCAACGAAAT
GATCAATTTGAGCAAAAATGCTGCATATTTAGGACGGCATCATTATAGAAATGCTTCTTGCTGTGTACTT
TTCTCTCGTCTGGCAGCTGTTTCGCCGTTATTGTTAAAACCGGCTTAAGTTAGGTGTGTTTTCTACGACT
AGTGATGCCCCTACTAGAAGATGTGTGTTGCACAAATGTCCCTGAATAACCAATTTGAAGTGCAGATAGC
AGTAAACGTAAGCTAATATGAATATTATTTAACTGTAATGTTTTAATATCGCTGGACATTACTAATAAAC
CCACTATAAACACATGTACATATGTATGTTTTGGCATACAATGAGTAGTTGGGGAAAAAATGTGTAAAAG
CACCGTGACCATCACAGCATAAAGATAACCAGCTGAAGTATCGAATATGAGTAACCCCCAAATTGAATCA
CATGCCGCAACTGATAGGACCCATGGAAGTACACTCTTCATGGCGATATACAAGACACACACAAGCACGA
ACACCCAGTTGCGGAGGAAATTCTCCGTAAATGAAAACCCAATCGGCGAACAATTCATACCCATATATGG
TAAAAGTTTTGAACGCGACTTGAGAGCGGAGAGCATTGCGGCTGATAAGGTTTTAGCGCTAAGCGGGCTT
TATAAAACGGGCTGCGGGACCAGTTTTCATATCACTACCGTTTGAGTTCTTGTGCTGTGTGGATACTCCT
CCCGACACAAAGCCGCTCCATCAGCCAGCAGTCGTCTAATCCAGAGACCCCGGATCGGGGTACCAACATG
GTGAGCAAGGGCGAGGAGCTGTTCACCGGGGTGGTGCCCATCCTGGTCGAGCTGGACGGCGACGTAAACG
GCCACAAGTTCAGCGTGTCCGGCGAGGGCGAGGGCGATGCCACCTACGGCAAGCTGACCCTGAAGTTCAT
CTGCACCACCGGCAAGCTGCCCGTGCCCTGGCCCACCCTCGTGACCACCCTGACCTACGGCGTGCAGTGC
TTCAGCCGCTACCCCGACCACATGAAGCAGCACGACTTCTTCAAGTCCGCCATGCCCGAAGGCTACGTCC
AGGAGCGCACCATCTTCTTCAAGGACGACGGCAACTACAAGACCCGCGCCGAGGTGAAGTTCGAGGGCGA
CACCCTGGTGAACCGCATCGAGCTGAAGGGCATCGACTTCAAGGAGGACGGCAACATCCTGGGGCACAAG
CTGGAGTACAACTACAACAGCCACAACGTCTATATCATGGCCGACAAGCAGAAGAACGGCATCAAGGTGA
ACTTCAAGATCCGCCACAACATCGAGGACGGCAGCGTGCAGCTCGCCGACCACTACCAGCAGAACACCCC
CATCGGCGACGGCCCCGTGCTGCTGCCCGACAACCACTACCTGAGCACCCAGTCCGCCCTGAGCAAAGAC
CCCAACGAGAAGCGCGATCACATGGTCCTGCTGGAGTTCGTGACCGCCGCCGGGATCACTCTCGGCATGG
ACGAGCTGTACAAGCCAAGCTTAATGGATGATTATTCAATGTGGACTGATGAGAATGATGAAGACGCGAA
AAAGAAAAAATCGTTGAGAGATAAGGGATTGAGTGGATGGGGTGATGCTGATGTATCAAACAGTAAACCA
ATTCGCCGTTGGATTGTGCCAGAAGGCCAAGAAGAAGACTTTGAAACGGCAATGGAACGATGTCCAAGTC
ATTTGAAAAAGAAAGCATTGAATGAAGAAGCTCTTCGTCGACGTTTAACATCTGAAAATCCACAAATAGT
GGCACAAGCTCAACAACAAGCCGAAGAAGAGGCGAATGCTATGATGAGGATTGGACGAAGACCCATTGTT
CCCAGTGGATGGGGTGATATTCCATCTGAAATTAGTACTGACAAGTCAGAATTCGATCAAAGCTCGTCAC
GTGGTTGGGATGAAGGAAGTATAAGCGGTGGTGGAAGTTGCGGCCGCCATAATAACCTTATGAATAACAT
GGGAGGTACCGCTGTTACTGGAGGTAACAACAATACAAACATGACAGCTTTACAGGTGCAAAAGTATTTA
AATCAAGGGCAACATGGTGTCGCTGTTGGACCGCAAGCCGTTGGTAATTCTTCAGCAGTATCTGTCGGAT
TTGGTCAGAACACGTCTAACGCAGCAGTGGCAGGAGCAGCCTCTGCAAATATAGCAGCAAATACAAACAA
CCAACCGTCTGGTCAGCAAATTCGCATGCTAGGCCAGCAAATTCAGTTGGCCATTCATAGTGGTTTCATA
TCTAGTCAGATATTGACTCAACCGCTAACTCAAACAACCCTTAACCTTTTAAACCAACTTCTTAGCAATA
TTAAGCATCTCCAGGCTGCACAGCAATCCCTTACCCGCGGGGGAAATGTCAATCCAATGGCAGTGAATGT
GGCTATATCTAAATACAAGCAGCAAATCCAGAATTTACAGAACCAGATAAGTGCACAACAGGCTGTGTAT
GTAAAACAGCAAAATATGCAACCAACTTCACAACAACAACAGCCCCAACAACAGCAACTTCCTTCTGTTC
ATCTAAGTAACTCAGGCAACGACTATTTAAGAGGTCACGATGCAATAAATAATTTGCAAAGCAACTTTTC
TGAGCTCAATATTAATAAGCCAAGTGGATATCAAGGAGCGTCCAATCAACAATCCCGATTAAATCAGTGG
AAGCTTCCAGTATTAGATAAGGAGATCAACTCTGACAGTACGGAATTTTCTCGTGCCCCAGGTGCAACGA
AACAAAATTTGACGGCCAACACAAGCAACATAAACTCTTTGGGTCTTCAAAACGATAGTACATGGTCAAC
TGGACGCAGTATTGGTGACGGTTGGCCTGATCCCTCATCTGATAACGAGAATAAAGACTGGTCTGTTGCT
CAGCCAACTTCAGCAGCAACTGCTTACACTGATCTGGTCCAAGAGTTTGAGCCAGGCAAGCCATGGAAGG
GTTCACAGATCAAAAGCATAGAAGATGATCCCAGCATTACACCAGGAAGCGTTGCTAGATCTCCATTGTC
TATTAATTCGACGCCAAAAGATGCTGACATATTTGCCAATACCGGTAAAAATTCACCGACTGATTTACCG
CCACTAAGTTTATCGTCGTCTACATGGAGTTTTAATCCAAACCAAAATTATCCGAGTCACAGTTGGTCTG
ACAATAGTCAACAATGTACCGCCACTTCGGAGCTTTGGACAAGCCCGCTAAATAAATCATCGTCTCGAGG
TCCCCCGCCAGCAGCAACTGCCAATTCAAATAAATCTGCAAATAGTAATGCGTCAACGCCAACAACTATT
ACCGGAGGTGCGAATGGATGGTTACAGCCTCGAAGTGGCGGTGTTCAAACCACAAACACTAATTGGACAG
GTGGTAACACCACTTGGGGCTCCAGTTGGTTGCTTTTGAAAAATCTAACAGCACAGATTGATGGTCCTAC
TTTGCGTACACTGTGTATGCAGCATGGGCCCCTTGTCAGCTTTCACCCGTATTTGAACCAAGGAATTGCC
TTATGTAAATATACTACTCGTGAGGAGGCGAACAAGGCGCAAATGGCGTTAAACAACTGTGTCCTCGCCA
ACACCACAATATTTGCTGAATCTCCCAGCGAGAACGAGGTGCAAAGCATTATGCAGCACTTACCACAAAC
TCCTTCCTCTACAAGCTCTAGTGGAACTAGTGGTGGCAACGTCGGAGGCGTCGGCACTTCAGCCAATAAT
GCAAACAGTGGTTCTGCAGCTTGTCTGTCCGGAAACAATAGCGGCAACGGAAACGGCAGCGCGAGCGGCG
CCGGCAGCGGCAACAATGGCAACAGTAGCTGCAACAACAGTGCCGCCGGGGGGGGCAGCAGCAGCAACAA
CACGATTACCACTGTAGCAAATTCGAATCTTGTTGGTTCTAGTGGCTCTGTCTCAAATTCCTCTGGCGTT
ACTGCTAACTCTAGTACTGTTTCTGTAGTTAGTTGTACAGCGAGTGGGAATTCCATAAATGGGGCAGGTA
CTGCAAACAGTTCTGGTTCAAAGAGTAGTGCAAACAATTTAGCTAGCGGCCAGTCTAGCGCTTCTAACTT
AACTAATAGCACCAATTCAACATGGCGACAAACTAGCCAAAACCAAGCTCTTCAAAGTCAAAGCAGGCCA
TCAGGCAGAGAAGCTGACTTTGATTATATATCTCTCGTTTATTCCATTGTTGATGATTAATCTAGAGGGC
CCGCGGTTCGAAGGTAAGCCTATCCCTAACCCTCTCCTCGGTCTCGATTCTACGCGTACCGGTCATCATC
ACCATCACCATTGAGTTTAAACCCGCTGATCAGCCTCGACTGTGCCTTCTAAGGCCTGAGCTCGCTGATC
AGCCTCGATCGAGGATCCAGACATGATAAGATACATTGATGAGTTTGGACAAACCACAACTAGAATGCAG
TGAAAAAAATGCTTTATTTGTGAAATTTGTGATGCTATTGCTTTATTTGTAACCATTATAAGCTGCAATA
AACAAGTTAACAACAACAATTGCATTCATTTTATGTTTCAGGTTCAGGGGGAGGTGTGGGAGGTTTTTTA
AAGCAAGTAAAACCTCTACAAATGTGGTATGGCTGATTATGATCAGTCGACCGATGCCCTTGAGAGCCTT
CAACCCAGTCAGCTCCTTCCGGTGGGCGCGGGGCATGACTATCGTCGCCGCACTTATGACTGTCTTCTTT
ATCATGCAACTCGTAGGACAGGTGCCGGCAGCGCTCTGGGTCATTTTCGGCGAGGACCGCTTTCGCTGGA
GCGCGACGATGATCGGCCTGTCGCTTGCGGTATTCGGAATCTTGCACGCCCTCGCTCAAGCCTTCGTCAC
TGGTCCCGCCACCAAACGTTTCGGCGAGAAGCAGGCCATTATCGCCGGCATGGCGGCCGACGCGCTGGGC
TACGTCTTGCTGGCGTTCGCGACGCGAGGCTGGATGGCCTTCCCCATTATGATTCTTCTCGCTTCCGGCG
GCATCGGGATGCCCGCGTTGCAGGCCATGCTGTCCAGGCAGGTAGATGACGACCATCAGGGACAGCTTCA
AGGATCGCTCGCGGCTCTTACCAGCCAGCAAAAGGCCAGGAACCGTAAAAAGGCCGCGTTGCTGGCGTTT
TTCCATAGGCTCCGCCCCCCTGACGAGCATCACAAAAATCGACGCTCAAGTCAGAGGTGGCGAAACCCGA
CAGGACTATAAAGATACCAGGCGTTTCCCCCTGGAAGCTCCCTCGTGCGCTCTCCTGTTCCGACCCTGCC
GCTTACCGGATACCTGTCCGCCTTTCTCCCTTCGGGAAGCGTGGCGCTTTCTCAATGCTCACGCTGTAGG
TATCTCAGTTCGGTGTAGGTCGTTCGCTCCAAGCTGGGCTGTGTGCACGAACCCCCCGTTCAGCCCGACC
GCTGCGCCTTATCCGGTAACTATCGTCTTGAGTCCAACCCGGTAAGACACGACTTATCGCCACTGGCAGC
AGCCACTGGTAACAGGATTAGCAGAGCGAGGTATGTAGGCGGTGCTACAGAGTTCTTGAAGTGGTGGCCT
AACTACGGCTACACTAGAAGGACAGTATTTGGTATCTGCGCTCTGCTGAAGCCAGTTACCTTCGGAAAAA
GAGTTGGTAGCTCTTGATCCGGCAAACAAACCACCGCTGGTAGCGGTGGTTTTTTTGTTTGCAAGCAGCA
GATTACGCGCAGAAAAAAAGGATCTCAAGAAGATCCTTTGATCTTTTCTACGGGGTCTGACGCTCAGTGG
AACGAAAACTCACGTTAAGGGATTTTGGTCATGAGATTATCAAAAAGGATCTTCACCTAGATCCTTTTAA
ATTAAAAATGAAGTTTTAAATCAATCTAAAGTATATATGAGTAAACTTGGTCTGACAGTTACCAATGCTT
AATCAGTGAGGCACCTATCTCAGCGATCTGTCTATTTCGTTCATCCATAGTTGCCTGACTCCCCGTCGTG
TAGATAACTACGATACGGGAGGGCTTACCATCTGGCCCCAGTGCTGCAATGATACCGCGAGACCCACGCT
CACCGGCTCCAGATTTATCAGCAATAAACCAGCCAGCCGGAAGGGCCGAGCGCAGAAGTGGTCCTGCAAC
TTTATCCGCCTCCATCCAGTCTATTAATTGTTGCCGGGAAGCTAGAGTAAGTAGTTCGCCAGTTAATAGT
TTGCGCAACGTTGTTGCCATTGCTGCAGGCATCGTGGTGTCACGCTCGTCGTTTGGTATGGCTTCATTCA
GCTCCGGTTCCCAACGATCAAGGCGAGTTACATGATCCCCCATGTTGTGCAAAAAAGCGGTTAGCTCCTT
CGGTCCTCCGATCGTTGTCAGAAGTAAGTTGGCCGCAGTGTTATCACTCATGGTTATGGCAGCACTGCAT
AATTCTCTTACTGTCATGCCATCCGTAAGATGCTTTTCTGTGACTGGTGAGTACTCAACCAAGTCATTCT
GAGAATAGTGTATGCGGCGACCGAGTTGCTCTTGCCCGGCGTCAACACGGGATAATACCGCGCCACATAG
CAGAACTTTAAAAGTGCTCATCATTGGAAAACGTTCTTCGGGGCGAAAACTCTCAAGGATCTTACCGCTG
TTGAGATCCAGTTCGATGTAACCCACTCGTGCACCCAACTGATCTTCAGCATCTTTTACTTTCACCAGCG
TTTCTGGGTGAGCAAAAACAGGAAGGCAAAATGCCGCAAAAAAGGGAATAAGGGCGACACGGAAATGTTG
AATACTCATACTCTTCCTTTTTCAATATTATTGAAGCATTTATCAGGGTTATTGTCTCATGAGCGGATAC
ATATTTGAATGTATTTAGAAAAATAAACAAATAGGGGTTCCGCGCACATTTCCCCGAAAAGTGCCACCTG
ACGTCTAAGAAACCATTATTATCATGACATTAACCTATAAAAATAGGCGTATCACGAGGCCCTTTCGT
